Addgene plasmid #141590: TFORF0364
Purpose: Lentiviral vector for overexpressing the TCEB1 transcription factor ORF with a unique 24-bp barcode. Barcodes facilitate identification of transcription factors in pooled screens.
Depositing lab: Feng Zhang. Depositing organization: Broad Institute. Publication: A transcription factor atlas of directed differentiation. Joung J, Ma S, Tay T, Geiger-Schuller KR, Kirchgatterer PC, Verdine VK, Guo B, Arias-Garcia MA, Allen WE, Singh A, Kuksenko O, Abudayyeh OO, Gootenberg JS, Fu Z, Macrae RK, Buenrostro JD, Regev A, Zhang F. Cell. 2023 Jan 5;186(1):209-229.e26. doi: 10.1016/j.cell.2022.11.026. PubMed 36608654.
Backbone
  Vector backbone: pLX_TRC317
  Backbone manufacturer: Broad Institute Genetic Perturbation Platform
  Backbone size w/o insert (bp): 8264
  Vector type: Mammalian Expression, Lentiviral
  Selectable markers: Puromycin
Growth in bacteria
  Bacterial resistance: Ampicillin, 100 μg/mL
  Growth temperature: 30°C
  Growth strain: NEB Stable
  Copy number: High Copy
Gene/Insert
  Gene/Insert name: TCEB1
  Species: H. sapiens (human)
  Insert size (bp): 440
  Entrez Gene: ELOC (a.k.a. SIII, TCEB1)
  Promoter: EF1a
  Cloning method: Unknown
  Sequencing primers: 5′ GGGTGGAGACTGAAGTTAGGCCAG; 3′ CACATAGCGTAAAAGGAGCAACATAG
Terms and licenses: Academic/Nonprofit Terms; Industry Terms: Not Available to Industry
Depositor comments: NM_001204861,NM_001204862,NM_001204858,NM_001204859,NM_005648,NM_001204860,NM_001204857,XM_011517580,XM_011517581,ENST00000518127,ENST00000622804,ENST00000520242,ENST00000519487,ENST00000284811,ENST00000522337,ENST00000523815 . The transcription factor ORF portion of this plasmid was synthesized by Genewiz. Please test multiple small colonies in case of plasmid recombination. To make this collection available in a timely manner, a portion of this collection was not fully sequenced by Addgene. If an Addgene verified full plasmid sequence is not available, please contact us prior to placing an order to request the full sequence.
How to cite: TFORF0364 was a gift from Feng Zhang (Addgene plasmid # 141590 ; http://n2t.net/addgene:141590 ; RRID:Addgene_141590)
