[The description below was written by a language model from this plasmid's Addgene catalogue record and pLannotate feature annotations shown in this document.]
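Description:
TFORF0364 is a third-generation-style, self-inactivating lentiviral expression plasmid built on the pLX_TRC317 backbone, carrying the human TCEB1 open reading frame (current gene symbol ELOC, encoding elongin C) together with a unique 24-bp barcode. It belongs to a barcoded transcription factor ORF collection designed for pooled overexpression screens, where the barcode lets each ORF be identified by sequencing. In bacteria the plasmid replicates from a high-copy ColE1/pUC-type origin and is selected with ampicillin through the β-lactamase gene. An f1 origin and remnants of lac and T7/T3 cloning-vector sequences are also present. The depositor notes that the plasmid can recombine during propagation, as is common for vectors with repeated LTRs.

The viral genome is transcribed from an RSV promoter fused to a truncated HIV-1 5' LTR, followed by the Ψ packaging signal, a gag fragment, the Rev response element for Rev-dependent nuclear export, and a cPPT/CTS. It ends in a ΔU3 3' LTR that inactivates LTR promoter activity after integration, with an SV40 polyadenylation signal downstream. Two cassettes sit within this unit. An SV40 early promoter drives puromycin N-acetyltransferase for selecting transduced mammalian cells, and the EF-1α promoter drives the ELOC coding sequence. The annotation tool matched this ORF to the bovine protein entry, presumably because the protein is highly conserved, whereas the catalogue lists the insert as human. A WPRE downstream of the ORF enhances transcript stability and expression. The barcode is not annotated in the feature table; the recorded insert size exceeds the annotated coding region, consistent with extra sequence next to the ORF. The ORF portion was made by gene synthesis.
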