Features (pLannotate 1.2.2; 31 found; start..end, strand, type, name):
      5..231     +  promoter       RSV promoter: Rous sarcoma virus enhancer/promoter
    232..412     +  LTR            5' LTR (truncated): truncated 5' long terminal repeat (LTR) from HIV-1
    459..584     +  misc_feature   HIV-1 Ψ: packaging signal of human immunodeficiency virus type 1
    568..931     +  CDS            HIV-1 gag (fragment): gag protein from human immunodeficiency virus 1; gag
   1077..1310    +  misc_feature   RRE: The Rev response element (RRE) of HIV-1 allows for Rev-dependent mRNA export from the nucleus to the cytoplasm.
   1687..1713    +  CDS            Rev (fragment): human immunodeficiency virus 1 (HIV-1) Rev protein; rev; enhances nuclear export of unspliced and incompletely spliced viral mRNAs
   1720..1743    +  promoter       SV40 promoter (fragment): SV40 early promoter
   1744..1815    +  promoter       SV40 promoter (fragment): SV40 enhancer and early promoter
   1839..1974    +  rep_origin     SV40 ori: SV40 origin of replication
   2020..2616    +  CDS            PuroR (fragment): puromycin N-acetyltransferase; pac from Streptomyces; confers resistance to puromycin
   2665..2782    +  misc_feature   cPPT/CTS: central polypurine tract and central termination sequence of HIV-1
   2847..2913    +  CDS            small t antigen (fragment): SV40 (simian virus 40) small t antigen
   2920..4098    +  promoter       EF-1α promoter: strong constitutive promoter for human elongation factor EF-1α
   4115..4450    +  CDS            ELOC (sequence partly withheld): ELOC_BOVIN - Also known as TCEB1. Experimental evidence at protein level: Swiss-Prot protein existence level 1. The elongin BC complex seems to be involved as an adapter protein in the proteasomal degradation of target proteins via different E3 ubiquitin ligase complexes, including the von Hippel-Lindau ubiquitination complex CBC(VHL). By binding to BC-box motifs it seems to link target recruitment subunits, like VHL and members of the SOCS box family, to Cullin/RBX1 modules that activate E2 ubiquitination enzymes. From Bos taurus (Bovine).
   4466..4519    +  promoter       U6 promoter (fragment): RNA polymerase III promoter for human U6 snRNA
   4561..5149    +  misc_feature   WPRE: woodchuck hepatitis virus posttranscriptional regulatory element
   5200..5219    +  misc_feature   cPPT/CTS (fragment): central polypurine tract and central termination sequence of HIV-1
   5221..5454    +  LTR            3' LTR (ΔU3): self-inactivating 3' long terminal repeat (LTR) from HIV-1
   5532..5653    +  polyA_signal   SV40 poly(A) signal: SV40 polyadenylation signal
   5693..5828    +  rep_origin     SV40 ori: SV40 origin of replication
   5849..5867    -  promoter       T7 promoter: promoter for bacteriophage T7 RNA polymerase
   5875..6030    +  CDS            lacZα (fragment): LacZα fragment of β-galactosidase; lacZ fragment
   6035..6463    +  rep_origin     f1 ori (sequence partly withheld): f1 bacteriophage origin of replication; arrow indicates direction of (+) strand synthesis
   6516..6620    +  promoter       AmpR promoter: bla
   6621..7481    +  CDS            AmpR: β-lactamase; bla; confers resistance to ampicillin, carbenicillin, and related antibiotics
   7652..8240    +  rep_origin     ori: high-copy-number ColE1/pMB1/pBR322/pUC origin of replication
   8423..8515    +  CDS            lacI (fragment): lac repressor; lacI; The lac repressor binds to the lac operator to inhibit transcription in E. coli. This inhibition can be relieved by adding lactose or isopropyl-β-D-thiogalactopyranoside (IPTG).
   8528..8549    +  protein_bind   CAP binding site: CAP binding activates transcription in the presence of cAMP. E. coli catabolite activator protein
   8564..8594    +  promoter       lac promoter: promoter for the E. coli lac operon
   8602..8618    +  protein_bind   lac operator: The lac repressor binds to the lac operator to inhibit transcription in E. coli. This inhibition can be relieved by adding lactose or isopropyl-β-D-thiogalactopyranoside (IPTG). lac repressor encoded by lacI
   8663..8681    +  promoter       T3 promoter: promoter for bacteriophage T3 RNA polymerase
>Addgene plasmid #141590 | TFORF0364 | addgene full sequence | sequence record 454903 | Addgene NGS Result
TTAATGTAGTCTTATGCAATACTCTTGTAGTCTTGCAACATGGTAACGATGAGTTAGCAACATGCCTTAC
AAGGAGAGAAAAAGCACCGTGCATGCCGATTGGTGGAAGTAAGGTGGTACGATCGTGCCTTATTAGGAAG
GCAACAGACGGGTCTGACATGGATTGGACGAACCACTGAATTGCCGCATTGCAGAGATATTGTATTTAAG
TGCCTAGCTCGATACATAAACGGGTCTCTCTGGTTAGACCAGATCTGAGCCTGGGAGCTCTCTGGCTAAC
TAGGGAACCCACTGCTTAAGCCTCAATAAAGCTTGCCTTGAGTGCTTCAAGTAGTGTGTGCCCGTCTGTT
GTGTGACTCTGGTAACTAGAGATCCCTCAGACCCTTTTAGTCAGTGTGGAAAATCTCTAGCAGTGGCGCC
CGAACAGGGACTTGAAAGCGAAAGGGAAACCAGAGGAGCTCTCTCGACGCAGGACTCGGCTTGCTGAAGC
GCGCACGGCAAGAGGCGAGGGGCGGCGACTGGTGAGTACGCCAAAAATTTTGACTAGCGGAGGCTAGAAG
GAGAGAGATGGGTGCGAGAGCGTCAGTATTAAGCGGGGGAGAATTAGATCGCGATGGGAAAAAATTCGGT
TAAGGCCAGGGGGAAAGAAAAAATATAAATTAAAACATATAGTATGGGCAAGCAGGGAGCTAGAACGATT
CGCAGTTAATCCTGGCCTGTTAGAAACATCAGAAGGCTGTAGACAAATACTGGGACAGCTACAACCATCC
CTTCAGACAGGATCAGAAGAACTTAGATCATTATATAATACAGTAGCAACCCTCTATTGTGTGCATCAAA
GGATAGAGATAAAAGACACCAAGGAAGCTTTAGACAAGATAGAGGAAGAGCAAAACAAAAGTAAGACCAC
CGCACAGCAAGCGGCCGCTGATCTTCAGACCTGGAGGAGGAGATATGAGGGACAATTGGAGAAGTGAATT
ATATAAATATAAAGTAGTAAAAATTGAACCATTAGGAGTAGCACCCACCAAGGCAAAGAGAAGAGTGGTG
CAGAGAGAAAAAAGAGCAGTGGGAATAGGAGCTTTGTTCCTTGGGTTCTTGGGAGCAGCAGGAAGCACTA
TGGGCGCAGCGTCAATGACGCTGACGGTACAGGCCAGACAATTATTGTCTGGTATAGTGCAGCAGCAGAA
CAATTTGCTGAGGGCTATTGAGGCGCAACAGCATCTGTTGCAACTCACAGTCTGGGGCATCAAGCAGCTC
CAGGCAAGAATCCTGGCTGTGGAAAGATACCTAAAGGATCAACAGCTCCTGGGGATTTGGGGTTGCTCTG
GAAAACTCATTTGCACCACTGCTGTGCCTTGGAATGCTAGTTGGAGTAATAAATCTCTGGAACAGATTTG
GAATCACACGACCTGGATGGAGTGGGACAGAGAAATTAACAATTACACAAGCTTAATACACTCCTTAATT
GAAGAATCGCAAAACCAGCAAGAAAAGAATGAACAAGAATTATTGGAATTAGATAAATGGGCAAGTTTGT
GGAATTGGTTTAACATAACAAATTGGCTGTGGTATATAAAATTATTCATAATGATAGTAGGAGGCTTGGT
AGGTTTAAGAATAGTTTTTGCTGTACTTTCTATAGTGAATAGAGTTAGGCAGGGATATTCACCATTATCG
TTTCAGACCCACCTCCCAACCCCGAGGGGACCCATGCATTGCATCTCAATTAGTCAGCAACCAGGTGTGG
AAAGTCCCCAGGCTCCCCAGCAGGCAGAAGTATGCAAAGCATGCGTCTCAATTAGTCAGCAACCATAGTC
CCGCCCCTAACTCCGCCCATCCCGCCCCTAACTCCGCCCAGTTCCGCCCATTCTCCGCCCCATGGCTGAC
TAATTTTTTTTATTTATGCAGAGGCCGAGGCCGCCTCGGCCTCTGAGCTATTCCAGAAGTAGTGAGGAGG
CTTTTTTGGAGGCCTAGGCTTTTGCAAAAAGCTTTCTAGAGGTACCACCGGAGCTTACCATGACCGAGTA
CAAGCCCACGGTGCGCCTCGCCACCCGCGACGACGTCCCCAGGGCCGTACGCACCCTCGCCGCCGCGTTC
GCCGACTACCCCGCCACGCGCCACACCGTCGATCCGGACCGCCACATCGAGCGGGTCACCGAGCTGCAAG
AACTCTTCCTCACGCGCGTCGGGCTCGACATCGGCAAGGTGTGGGTCGCGGACGACGGCGCCGCCGTGGC
GGTCTGGACCACGCCGGAGAGCGTCGAAGCGGGGGCGGTGTTCGCCGAGATCGGCCCGCGCATGGCCGAG
TTGAGCGGTTCCCGGCTGGCCGCGCAGCAACAGATGGAAGGCCTCCTGGCGCCGCACCGGCCCAAGGAGC
CCGCGTGGTTCCTGGCCACCGTCGGCGTCTCGCCCGACCACCAGGGCAAGGGTCTGGGCAGCGCCGTCGT
GCTCCCCGGAGTGGAGGCGGCCGAGCGCGCCGGGGTGCCCGCCTTCCTGGAGACCTCCGCGCCCCGCAAC
CTCCCCTTCTACGAGCGGCTCGGCTTCACCGTCACCGCCGACGTCGAGGTGCCCGAAGGACCGCGCACCT
GGTGCATGACCCGCAAGCCCGGTGCCAGTTAACGAATTCTAGATCTTGAGACAAATGGCAGTATTCATCC
ACAATTTTAAAAGAAAAGGGGGGATTGGGGGGTACAGTGCAGGGGAAAGAATAGTAGACATAATAGCAAC
AGACATACAAACTAAAGAATTACAAAAACAAATTACAAAAATTCAAAATTTTCGGGTTTATTACAGGGAC
AGCAGAGATCCACTTTGGCGCCGGCTCGAGGCCTGCAGGTGCAAAGATGGATAAAGTTTTAAACAGAGAG
GAATCTTTGCAGCTAATGGACCTTCTAGGTCTTGAAAGGAGTGGGAATTGGCTCCGGTGCCCGTCAGTGG
GCAGAGCGCACATCGCCCACAGTCCCCGAGAAGTTGGGGGGAGGGGTCGGCAATTGAACCGGTGCCTAGA
GAAGGTGGCGCGGGGTAAACTGGGAAAGTGATGTCGTGTACTGGCTCCGCCTTTTTCCCGAGGGTGGGGG
AGAACCGTATATAAGTGCAGTAGTCGCCGTGAACGTTCTTTTTCGCAACGGGTTTGCCGCCAGAACACAG
GTAAGTGCCGTGTGTGGTTCCCGCGGGCCTGGCCTCTTTACGGGTTATGGCCCTTGCGTGCCTTGAATTA
CTTCCACCTGGCTGCAGTACGTGATTCTTGATCCCGAGCTTCGGGTTGGAAGTGGGTGGGAGAGTTCGAG
GCCTTGCGCTTAAGGAGCCCCTTCGCCTCGTGCTTGAGTTGAGGCCTGGCCTGGGCGCTGGGGCCGCCGC
GTGCGAATCTGGTGGCACCTTCGCGCCTGTCTCGCTGCTTTCGATAAGTCTCTAGCCATTTAAAATTTTT
GATGACCTGCTGCGACGCTTTTTTTCTGGCAAGATAGTCTTGTAAATGCGGGCCAAGATCTGCACACTGG
TATTTCGGTTTTTGGGGCCGCGGGCGGCGACGGGGCCCGTGCGTCCCAGCGCACATGTTCGGCGAGGCGG
GGCCTGCGAGCGCGGCCACCGAGAATCGGACGGGGGTAGTCTCAAGCTGGCCGGCCTGCTCTGGTGCCTG
GCCTCGCGCCGCCGTGTATCGCCCCGCCCTGGGCGGCAAGGCTGGCCCGGTCGGCACCAGTTGCGTGAGC
GGAAAGATGGCCGCTTCCCGGCCCTGCTGCAGGGAGCTCAAAATGGAGGACGCGGCGCTCGGGAGAGCGG
GCGGGTGAGTCACCCACACAAAGGAAAAGGGCCTTTCCGTCCTCAGCCGTCGCTTCATGTGACTCCACGG
AGTACCGGGCGCCGTCCAGGCACCTCGATTAGTTCTCGAGCTTTTGGAGTACGTCGTCTTTAGGTTGGGG
GGAGGGGTTTTATGCGATGGAGTTTCCCCACACTGAGTGGGTGGAGACTGAAGTTAGGCCAGCTTGGCAC
TTGATGTAATTCTCCTTGGAATTTGCCCTTTTTGAGTTTGGATCTTGGTTCATTCTCAAGCCTCAGACAG
TGGTTCAAAGTTTTTTTCTTCCATTTCAGGTGTCGTGAGGCTAGCACCGCCACCATGGATGGAGAGGAGA
AAACCTATGGTGGCTGTGAAGGACCTGATGCC
[288 nt withheld, positions 4163-4450]
TAGTAATGAACTAGTCCGTAACTTGAAAGTATTTCGATTTCTTGGCTTTATATATCTTGTGGAAAGGACG
AGACTAACCAATCACCATTCTCCCAACGCGTTAAGTCGACAATCAACCTCTGGATTACAAAATTTGTGAA
AGATTGACTGGTATTCTTAACTATGTTGCTCCTTTTACGCTATGTGGATACGCTGCTTTAATGCCTTTGT
ATCATGCTATTGCTTCCCGTATGGCTTTCATTTTCTCCTCCTTGTATAAATCCTGGTTGCTGTCTCTTTA
TGAGGAGTTGTGGCCCGTTGTCAGGCAACGTGGCGTGGTGTGCACTGTGTTTGCTGACGCAACCCCCACT
GGTTGGGGCATTGCCACCACCTGTCAGCTCCTTTCCGGGACTTTCGCTTTCCCCCTCCCTATTGCCACGG
CGGAACTCATCGCCGCCTGCCTTGCCCGCTGCTGGACAGGGGCTCGGCTGTTGGGCACTGACAATTCCGT
GGTGTTGTCGGGGAAATCATCGTCCTTTCCTTGGCTGCTCGCCTGTGTTGCCACCTGGATTCTGCGCGGG
ACGTCCTTCTGCTACGTCCCTTCGGCCCTCAATCCAGCGGACCTTCCTTCCCGCGGCCTGCTGCCGGCTC
TGCGGCCTCTTCCGCGTCTTCGCCTTCGCCCTCAGACGAGTCGGATCTCCCTTTGGGCCGCCTCCCCGCG
TCGACTTTAAGACCAATGACTTACAAGGCAGCTGTAGATCTTAGCCACTTTTTAAAAGAAAAGGGGGGAC
TGGAAGGGCTAATTCACTCCCAACGAAGACAAGATCTGCTTTTTGCTTGTACTGGGTCTCTCTGGTTAGA
CCAGATCTGAGCCTGGGAGCTCTCTGGCTAACTAGGGAACCCACTGCTTAAGCCTCAATAAAGCTTGCCT
TGAGTGCTTCAAGTAGTGTGTGCCCGTCTGTTGTGTGACTCTGGTAACTAGAGATCCCTCAGACCCTTTT
AGTCAGTGTGGAAAATCTCTAGCAGTACGTATAGTAGTTCATGTCATCTTATTATTCAGTATTTATAACT
TGCAAAGAAATGAATATCAGAGAGTGAGAGGAACTTGTTTATTGCAGCTTATAATGGTTACAAATAAAGC
AATAGCATCACAAATTTCACAAATAAAGCATTTTTTTCACTGCATTCTAGTTGTGGTTTGTCCAAACTCA
TCAATGTATCTTATCATGTCTGGCTCTAGCTATCCCGCCCCTAACTCCGCCCATCCCGCCCCTAACTCCG
CCCAGTTCCGCCCATTCTCCGCCCCATGGCTGACTAATTTTTTTTATTTATGCAGAGGCCGAGGCCGCCT
CGGCCTCTGAGCTATTCCAGAAGTAGTGAGGAGGCTTTTTTGGAGGCCTAGGGACGTACCCAATTCGCCC
TATAGTGAGTCGTATTACGCGCGCTCACTGGCCGTCGTTTTACAACGTCGTGACTGGGAAAACCCTGGCG
TTACCCAACTTAATCGCCTTGCAGCACATCCCCCTTTCGCCAGCTGGCGTAATAGCGAAGAGGCCCGCAC
CGATCGCCCTTCCCAACAGTTGCGCAGCCTGAATGGCGAATGGG
[124 nt withheld, positions 6035-6158]
C
[91 nt withheld, positions 6160-6250]
A
[49 nt withheld, positions 6252-6300]
CCTTTGACGTTGGAGTCCACGTTCTTT
[37 nt withheld, positions 6328-6364]
ACCCTATCTCGGTCTATTCTTTTGATTTATAAGGGATTTTGCCGATTTCGGCCTATTGGTTAAAAAATGA
GCTGATTTAACAAAAATTTAACGCGAATTTTAACAAAATATTAACGCTTACAATTTAGGTGGCACTTTTC
GGGGAAATGTGCGCGGAACCCCTATTTGTTTATTTTTCTAAATACATTCAAATATGTATCCGCTCATGAG
ACAATAACCCTGATAAATGCTTCAATAATATTGAAAAAGGAAGAGTATGAGTATTCAACATTTCCGTGTC
GCCCTTATTCCCTTTTTTGCGGCATTTTGCCTTCCTGTTTTTGCTCACCCAGAAACGCTGGTGAAAGTAA
AAGATGCTGAAGATCAGTTGGGTGCACGAGTGGGTTACATCGAACTGGATCTCAACAGCGGTAAGATCCT
TGAGAGTTTTCGCCCCGAAGAACGTTTTCCAATGATGAGCACTTTTAAAGTTCTGCTATGTGGCGCGGTA
TTATCCCGTATTGACGCCGGGCAAGAGCAACTCGGTCGCCGCATACACTATTCTCAGAATGACTTGGTTG
AGTACTCACCAGTCACAGAAAAGCATCTTACGGATGGCATGACAGTAAGAGAATTATGCAGTGCTGCCAT
AACCATGAGTGATAACACTGCGGCCAACTTACTTCTGACAACGATCGGAGGACCGAAGGAGCTAACCGCT
TTTTTGCACAACATGGGGGATCATGTAACTCGCCTTGATCGTTGGGAACCGGAGCTGAATGAAGCCATAC
CAAACGACGAGCGTGACACCACGATGCCTGTAGCAATGGCAACAACGTTGCGCAAACTATTAACTGGCGA
ACTACTTACTCTAGCTTCCCGGCAACAATTAATAGACTGGATGGAGGCGGATAAAGTTGCAGGACCACTT
CTGCGCTCGGCCCTTCCGGCTGGCTGGTTTATTGCTGATAAATCTGGAGCCGGTGAGCGTGGGTCTCGCG
GTATCATTGCAGCACTGGGGCCAGATGGTAAGCCCTCCCGTATCGTAGTTATCTACACGACGGGGAGTCA
GGCAACTATGGATGAACGAAATAGACAGATCGCTGAGATAGGTGCCTCACTGATTAAGCATTGGTAACTG
TCAGACCAAGTTTACTCATATATACTTTAGATTGATTTAAAACTTCATTTTTAATTTAAAAGGATCTAGG
TGAAGATCCTTTTTGATAATCTCATGACCAAAATCCCTTAACGTGAGTTTTCGTTCCACTGAGCGTCAGA
CCCCGTAGAAAAGATCAAAGGATCTTCTTGAGATCCTTTTTTTCTGCGCGTAATCTGCTGCTTGCAAACA
AAAAAACCACCGCTACCAGCGGTGGTTTGTTTGCCGGATCAAGAGCTACCAACTCTTTTTCCGAAGGTAA
CTGGCTTCAGCAGAGCGCAGATACCAAATACTGTTCTTCTAGTGTAGCCGTAGTTAGGCCACCACTTCAA
GAACTCTGTAGCACCGCCTACATACCTCGCTCTGCTAATCCTGTTACCAGTGGCTGCTGCCAGTGGCGAT
AAGTCGTGTCTTACCGGGTTGGACTCAAGACGATAGTTACCGGATAAGGCGCAGCGGTCGGGCTGAACGG
GGGGTTCGTGCACACAGCCCAGCTTGGAGCGAACGACCTACACCGAACTGAGATACCTACAGCGTGAGCT
ATGAGAAAGCGCCACGCTTCCCGAAGGGAGAAAGGCGGACAGGTATCCGGTAAGCGGCAGGGTCGGAACA
GGAGAGCGCACGAGGGAGCTTCCAGGGGGAAACGCCTGGTATCTTTATAGTCCTGTCGGGTTTCGCCACC
TCTGACTTGAGCGTCGATTTTTGTGATGCTCGTCAGGGGGGCGGAGCCTATGGAAAAACGCCAGCAACGC
GGCCTTTTTACGGTTCCTGGCCTTTTGCTGGCCTTTTGCTCACATGTTCTTTCCTGCGTTATCCCCTGAT
TCTGTGGATAACCGTATTACCGCCTTTGAGTGAGCTGATACCGCTCGCCGCAGCCGAACGACCGAGCGCA
GCGAGTCAGTGAGCGAGGAAGCGGAAGAGCGCCCAATACGCAAACCGCCTCTCCCCGCGCGTTGGCCGAT
TCATTAATGCAGCTGGCACGACAGGTTTCCCGACTGGAAAGCGGGCAGTGAGCGCAACGCAATTAATGTG
AGTTAGCTCACTCATTAGGCACCCCAGGCTTTACACTTTATGCTTCCGGCTCGTATGTTGTGTGGAATTG
TGAGCGGATAACAATTTCACACAGGAAACAGCTATGACCATGATTACGCCAAGCGCGCAATTAACCCTCA
CTAAAGGGAACAAAAGCTGGAGCTGCAAGC
