>Addgene plasmid #141590 | TFORF0364 | depositor partial sequence | sequence record 276907 | Insert
ACCGCCACCATGGATGGAGAGGAGAAAACCTATGGTGGCTGTGAAGGACCTGATGCC
[288 nt withheld, positions 58-345]
TAGTAATGAACTAGTCCGTAACTTGAAAGTATTTCGATTTCTTGGCTTTATATATCTTGTGGAAAGGACG
AGACTAACCAATCACCATTCTCCCA
