>Addgene plasmid #141590 | TFORF0364 | depositor partial sequence | sequence record 276908 | Barcode
GACTAACCAATCACCATTCTCCCA
